Addgene plasmid #23135: pHR'CMVGFP_hRIF1(406-2446)IREShygro
Depositing lab: Lifeng Xu. Depositing organization: University of California, Davis. Publication: Human Rif1 protein binds aberrant telomeres and aligns along anaphase midzone microtubules. Xu L, Blackburn EH. J Cell Biol. 2004 Dec 6. 167(5):819-30. 10.1083/jcb.200408181 PubMed 15583028.
Backbone
  Vector backbone: pHR'CMVGFPIREShygro_WSIN18
  Backbone manufacturer: Didier Trono Lab
  Backbone size w/o insert (bp): 10000
  Vector type: Mammalian Expression, Lentiviral
  Selectable markers: Hygromycin
Growth in bacteria
  Bacterial resistance: Ampicillin, 100 μg/mL
  Growth temperature: 30°C
  Growth strain: Stbl3
  Growth instructions: Grow in DH5a @ 30C
  Copy number: High Copy
Gene/Insert
  Gene/Insert name: RIF1 deletion construct (alt name: GFP_hRIF1(406-2446))
  Species: H. sapiens (human)
  Insert size (bp): 6978
  Entrez Gene: RIF1
  Tag / fusion protein: GFP (N terminal on insert)
  Cloning method: Restriction Enzyme; 5′ cloning site BamHI (not destroyed); 3′ cloning site XhoI (not destroyed)
  Sequencing primers: 5′ CAGAGCTCGTTTAGTGAACCGTCAG
Terms and licenses: Academic/Nonprofit Terms; Industry Terms: Not Available to Industry
Depositor comments: Backbone vector sequence is only approximated. Please contact the Trono lab for full vector sequence.
How to cite: pHR'CMVGFP_hRIF1(406-2446)IREShygro was a gift from Lifeng Xu (Addgene plasmid # 23135 ; http://n2t.net/addgene:23135 ; RRID:Addgene_23135)
