[The description below was written by a language model from this plasmid's Addgene catalogue record and pLannotate feature annotations shown in this document.]
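Description:
pHR'CMVGFP_hRIF1(406-2446)IREShygro is an HIV-1-based lentiviral transfer plasmid for mammalian expression, built on the self-inactivating pHR'CMVGFPIREShygro_WSIN18 backbone. It is propagated in E. coli through a high-copy ColE1/pUC-type origin with ampicillin selection (AmpR). The viral portion of the annotated sequence includes a 5' LTR (annotated as truncated), the Ψ packaging signal running into a gag fragment, the Rev response element for Rev-dependent nuclear export of the genomic RNA, and a ΔU3 3' LTR, which disables LTR promoter activity after integration. The plasmid backbone also carries remnants of older vector lineages, including an SV40 promoter upstream of gpt fragments, SV40 small t intron and poly(A) sequences, and pieces of TcR, rop and lacI; these appear to be non-payload carryover. The depositor notes that the backbone sequence is only approximate, so the roughly 17.3 kb record should be treated with caution outside the insert.

The payload is a single bicistronic cassette driven by the CMV immediate-early enhancer/promoter. EGFP is fused to the N-terminus of a human RIF1 deletion fragment covering residues 406–2446, cloned between BamHI and XhoI sites. Downstream, an EMCV IRES permits cap-independent translation of the hygromycin resistance gene from the same transcript, so hygromycin-selected cells should also express the fusion. A WPRE follows to enhance transcript stability and expression. The construct allows stable transduction of mammalian cells and fluorescence imaging of the N-terminally truncated protein. The associated study examined human Rif1 binding to aberrant telomeres and its alignment along anaphase midzone microtubules, which suggests that this plasmid served as one of a set of deletion constructs for mapping regions required for localisation.
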