Features (pLannotate 1.2.2; 35 found; start..end, strand, type, name):
      3..236     +  LTR            3' LTR (ΔU3): self-inactivating 3' long terminal repeat (LTR) from HIV-1
    261..279     -  promoter       SP6 promoter: promoter for bacteriophage SP6 RNA polymerase
    507..786     +  CDS            TcR (fragment): tetracycline efflux protein; tet; confers resistance to tetracycline
    787..835     -  misc_feature   bom (fragment): basis of mobility region from pBR322
    937..972     -  CDS            rop (fragment): Rop protein, which maintains plasmids at low copy number; rop
   1067..1171    +  promoter       AmpR promoter: bla
   1172..2032    +  CDS            AmpR: β-lactamase; bla; confers resistance to ampicillin, carbenicillin, and related antibiotics
   2203..2791    +  rep_origin     ori: high-copy-number ColE1/pMB1/pBR322/pUC origin of replication
   2974..3030    +  CDS            lacI (fragment): lac repressor; lacI; The lac repressor binds to the lac operator to inhibit transcription in E. coli. This inhibition can be relieved by adding lactose or isopropyl-β-D-thiogalactopyranoside (IPTG).
   3037..3366    +  promoter       SV40 promoter: SV40 enhancer and early promoter
   3566..3685    +  CDS            gpt (fragment): XGPT_ECOLI - Also known as gpp, gxu. Experimental evidence at protein level: Swiss-Prot protein existence level 1. Purine salvage pathway enzyme that catalyzes the transfer of the ribosyl-5-phosphate group from 5-phospho-alpha-D-ribose 1- diphosphate (PRPP) to the N9 position of the 6-oxopurines guanine and xanthine to form the corresponding ribonucleotides GMP (guanosine 5'- monophosphate) and XMP (xanthosine 5'-monophosphate), with the release of PPi. To a lesser extent, also acts on hypoxanthine (PubMed:9100006, PubMed:3886014). Does not ribophosphorylate adenine (PubMed:3886014). From Esch
   3685..4020    +  CDS            gpt (fragment): XGPT_ECOLI - Also known as gpp, gxu. Experimental evidence at protein level: Swiss-Prot protein existence level 1. Purine salvage pathway enzyme that catalyzes the transfer of the ribosyl-5-phosphate group from 5-phospho-alpha-D-ribose 1- diphosphate (PRPP) to the N9 position of the 6-oxopurines guanine and xanthine to form the corresponding ribonucleotides GMP (guanosine 5'- monophosphate) and XMP (xanthosine 5'-monophosphate), with the release of PPi. To a lesser extent, also acts on hypoxanthine (PubMed:9100006, PubMed:3886014). Does not ribophosphorylate adenine (PubMed:3886014). From Esch
   4115..4420    +  CDS            frsA (fragment): FRSA_ECOLI - Also known as yafA. Experimental evidence at protein level: Swiss-Prot protein existence level 1. Catalyzes the hydrolysis of esters (PubMed:15808744). Displays esterase activity toward pNP-butyrate (PubMed:15808744). May stimulate mixed-acid fermentation by acting as a fermentation/respiration switch that down-regulates respiration and up- regulates fermentation rates (PubMed:15169777). From Escherichia coli (strain K12).
   4424..4498    +  CDS            small t antigen (fragment): SV40 (simian virus 40) small t antigen
   4500..4565    +  intron         small t intron: SV40 (simian virus 40) small t antigen intron
   4695..4715    +  CDS            SV40 NLS: nuclear localization signal of SV40 (simian virus 40) large T antigen
   5034..5117    +  CDS            large T antigen (fragment): large T antigen from SV40 (simian virus 40)
   5140..5274    +  polyA_signal   SV40 poly(A) signal: SV40 polyadenylation signal
   5442..5771    +  CDS            nef (fragment): NEF_HV1BR - Experimental evidence at protein level: Swiss-Prot protein existence level 1. Extracellular Nef protein targets CD4(+) T-lymphocytes for apoptosis by interacting with CXCR4 surface receptors (PubMed:14990729). From Human immunodeficiency virus type 1 group M subtype B (isolate BRU/LAI) (HIV-1).
   5819..6076    +  LTR            5' LTR (truncated): truncated 5' long terminal repeat (LTR) from HIV-1
   6123..6248    +  misc_feature   HIV-1 Ψ: packaging signal of human immunodeficiency virus type 1
   6232..6595    +  CDS            HIV-1 gag (fragment): gag protein from human immunodeficiency virus 1; gag
   6741..6974    +  misc_feature   RRE: The Rev response element (RRE) of HIV-1 allows for Rev-dependent mRNA export from the nucleus to the cytoplasm.
   7351..7451    +  CDS            Rev (fragment): human immunodeficiency virus 1 (HIV-1) Rev protein; rev; enhances nuclear export of unspliced and incompletely spliced viral mRNAs
   7452..7472    -  misc_feature   MCS (fragment): pBluescript multiple cloning site
   7482..7785    +  enhancer       CMV enhancer: human cytomegalovirus immediate early enhancer
   7858..7875    -  promoter       CMV promoter (fragment): human cytomegalovirus (CMV) immediate early promoter
   7938..7989    +  promoter       CMVd2 promoter: truncated human cytomegalovirus (CMV) immediate early promoter that yields moderately reduced expression relative to the full-length promoter
   8085..8801    +  CDS            EGFP: EGFP is a basic (constitutively fluorescent) green fluorescent protein published in 1996, derived from Aequorea victoria. It is reported to be a rapidly-maturing weak dimer with moderate acid sensitivity.
   8820..15038   +  CDS            RIF1 (fragment): RIF1_HUMAN - Experimental evidence at protein level: Swiss-Prot protein existence level 1. Key regulator of TP53BP1 that plays a key role in the repair of double-strand DNA breaks (DSBs) in response to DNA damage: acts by promoting non-homologous end joining (NHEJ)-mediated repair of DSBs (PubMed:15342490, PubMed:28241136). In response to DNA damage, interacts with ATM-phosphorylated TP53BP1 (PubMed:23333306, PubMed:28241136). Interaction with TP53BP1 leads to dissociate the interaction between NUDT16L1/TIRR and TP53BP1, thereby unmasking the tandem Tudor-like domain of TP53BP1 and allowing re
  15062..15622   +  misc_feature   IRES: internal ribosome entry site (IRES) of the encephalomyocarditis virus (EMCV)
  15625..16650   +  CDS            HygR: aminoglycoside phosphotransferase from E. coli; aph(4)-Ia; confers resistance to hygromycin
  16652..16672   +  misc_feature   MCS (fragment): multiple cloning site
  16676..17264   +  misc_feature   WPRE: woodchuck hepatitis virus posttranscriptional regulatory element
  17270..17287   +  misc_feature   MCS (fragment): pUC18/19 multiple cloning site
>Addgene plasmid #23135 | pHR'CMVGFP_hRIF1(406-2446)IREShygro | depositor full sequence | sequence record 10568 | Author sequence
ACTGGAAGGGCTAATTCACTCCCAACGAAGACAAGATCTGCTTTTTGCTTGTACTGGGTCTCTCTGGTTA
GACCAGATCTGAGCCTGGGAGCTCTCTGGCTAACTAGGGAACCCACTGCTTAAGCCTCAATAAAGCTTGC
CTTGAGTGCTTCAAGTAGTGTGTGCCCGTCTGTTGTGTGACTCTGGTAACTAGAGATCCCTCAGACCCTT
TTAGTCAGTGTGGAAAATCTCTAGCAGCATCTAGAATTAATTCCGTGTATTCTATAGTGTCACCTAAATC
GTATGTGTATGATACATAAGGTTATGTATTAATTGTAGCCGCGTTCTAACGACAATATGTACAAGCCTAA
TTGTGTAGCATCTGGCTTACTGAAGCAGACCCTATCATCTCTCTCGTAAACTGCCGTCAGAGTCGGTTTG
GTTGGACGAACCTTCTGAGTTTCTGGTAACGCCGTCCCGCACCCGGAAATGGTCAGCGAACCAATCAGCA
GGGTCATCGCTAGCCAGATCCTCTACGCCGGACGCATCGTGGCCGGCATCACCGGCGCCACAGGTGCGGT
TGCTGGCGCCTATATCGCCGACATCACCGATGGGGAAGATCGGGCTCGCCACTTCGGGCTCATGAGCGCT
TGTTTCGGCGTGGGTATGGTGGCAGGCCCCGTGGCCGGGGGACTGTTGGGCGCCATCTCCTTGCATGCAC
CATTCCTTGCGGCGGCGGTGCTCAACGGCCTCAACCTACTACTGGGCTGCTTCCTAATGCAGGAGTCGCA
TAAGGGAGAGCGTCGAATGGTGCACTCTCAGTACAATCTGCTCTGATGCCGCATAGTTAAGCCAGCCCCG
ACACCCGCCAACACCCGCTGACGCGCCCTGACGGGCTTGTCTGCTCCCGGCATCCGCTTACAGACAAGCT
GTGACCGTCTCCGGGAGCTGCATGTGTCAGAGGTTTTCACCGTCATCACCGAAACGCGCGAGACGAAAGG
GCCTCGTGATACGCCTATTTTTATAGGTTAATGTCATGATAATAATGGTTTCTTAGACGTCAGGTGGCAC
TTTTCGGGGAAATGTGCGCGGAACCCCTATTTGTTTATTTTTCTAAATACATTCAAATATGTATCCGCTC
ATGAGACAATAACCCTGATAAATGCTTCAATAATATTGAAAAAGGAAGAGTATGAGTATTCAACATTTCC
GTGTCGCCCTTATTCCCTTTTTTGCGGCATTTTGCCTTCCTGTTTTTGCTCACCCAGAAACGCTGGTGAA
AGTAAAAGATGCTGAAGATCAGTTGGGTGCACGAGTGGGTTACATCGAACTGGATCTCAACAGCGGTAAG
ATCCTTGAGAGTTTTCGCCCCGAAGAACGTTTTCCAATGATGAGCACTTTTAAAGTTCTGCTATGTGGCG
CGGTATTATCCCGTATTGACGCCGGGCAAGAGCAACTCGGTCGCCGCATACACTATTCTCAGAATGACTT
GGTTGAGTACTCACCAGTCACAGAAAAGCATCTTACGGATGGCATGACAGTAAGAGAATTATGCAGTGCT
GCCATAACCATGAGTGATAACACTGCGGCCAACTTACTTCTGACAACGATCGGAGGACCGAAGGAGCTAA
CCGCTTTTTTGCACAACATGGGGGATCATGTAACTCGCCTTGATCGTTGGGAACCGGAGCTGAATGAAGC
CATACCAAACGACGAGCGTGACACCACGATGCCTGTAGCAATGGCAACAACGTTGCGCAAACTATTAACT
GGCGAACTACTTACTCTAGCTTCCCGGCAACAATTAATAGACTGGATGGAGGCGGATAAAGTTGCAGGAC
CACTTCTGCGCTCGGCCCTTCCGGCTGGCTGGTTTATTGCTGATAAATCTGGAGCCGGTGAGCGTGGGTC
TCGCGGTATCATTGCAGCACTGGGGCCAGATGGTAAGCCCTCCCGTATCGTAGTTATCTACACGACGGGG
AGTCAGGCAACTATGGATGAACGAAATAGACAGATCGCTGAGATAGGTGCCTCACTGATTAAGCATTGGT
AACTGTCAGACCAAGTTTACTCATATATACTTTAGATTGATTTAAAACTTCATTTTTAATTTAAAAGGAT
CTAGGTGAAGATCCTTTTTGATAATCTCATGACCAAAATCCCTTAACGTGAGTTTTCGTTCCACTGAGCG
TCAGACCCCGTAGAAAAGATCAAAGGATCTTCTTGAGATCCTTTTTTTCTGCGCGTAATCTGCTGCTTGC
AAACAAAAAAACCACCGCTACCAGCGGTGGTTTGTTTGCCGGATCAAGAGCTACCAACTCTTTTTCCGAA
GGTAACTGGCTTCAGCAGAGCGCAGATACCAAATACTGTCCTTCTAGTGTAGCCGTAGTTAGGCCACCAC
TTCAAGAACTCTGTAGCACCGCCTACATACCTCGCTCTGCTAATCCTGTTACCAGTGGCTGCTGCCAGTG
GCGATAAGTCGTGTCTTACCGGGTTGGACTCAAGACGATAGTTACCGGATAAGGCGCAGCGGTCGGGCTG
AACGGGGGGTTCGTGCACACAGCCCAGCTTGGAGCGAACGACCTACACCGAACTGAGATACCTACAGCGT
GAGCATTGAGAAAGCGCCACGCTTCCCGAAGGGAGAAAGGCGGACAGGTATCCGGTAAGCGGCAGGGTCG
GAACAGGAGAGCGCACGAGGGAGCTTCCAGGGGGAAACGCCTGGTATCTTTATAGTCCTGTCGGGTTTCG
CCACCTCTGACTTGAGCGTCGATTTTTGTGATGCTCGTCAGGGGGGCGGAGCCTATGGAAAAACGCCAGC
AACGCGGCCTTTTTACGGTTCCTGGCCTTTTGCTGGCCTTTTGCTCACATGTTCTTTCCTGCGTTATCCC
CTGATTCTGTGGATAACCGTATTACCGCCTTTGAGTGAGCTGATACCGCTCGCCGCAGCCGAACGACCGA
GCGCAGCGAGTCAGTGAGCGAGGAAGCGGAAGAGCGCCCAATACGCAAACCGCCTCTCCCCGCGCGTTGG
CCGATTCATTAATGCAGCTGTGGAATGTGTGTCAGTTAGGGTGTGGAAAGTCCCCAGGCTCCCCAGCAGG
CAGAAGTATGCAAAGCATGCATCTCAATTAGTCAGCAACCAGGTGTGGAAAGTCCCCAGGCTCCCCAGCA
GGCAGAAGTATGCAAAGCATGCATCTCAATTAGTCAGCAACCATAGTCCCGCCCCTAACTCCGCCCATCC
CGCCCCTAACTCCGCCCAGTTCCGCCCATTCTCCGCCCCATGGCTGACTAATTTTTTTTATTTATGCAGA
GGCCGAGGCCGCCTCGGCCTCTGAGCTATTCCAGAAGTAGTGAGGAGGCTTTTTTGGAGGCCTAGGCTTT
TGCAAAAAGCTTGGACACAAGACAGGCTTGCGAGATATGTTTGAGAATACCACTTTATCCCGCGTCAGGG
AGAGGCAGTGCGTAAAAAGACGCGGACTCATGTGAAATACTGGTTTTTAGTGCGCCAGATCTCTATAATC
TCGCGCAACCTATTTTCCCCTCGAACACTTTTTAAGCCGTAGATAAACAGGCTGGGACACTTCACATGAG
CGAAAAATACATCGTCACCTGGGACATGTTGCAGATCCATGCACGTAAACTCGCAAGCCGACTGATGCCT
TCTGAACAATGGAAAGGCATTATTGCCGTAAGCCGTGGCGGTCTGTACCGGGTGCGTTACTGGCGCGTGA
ACTGGGTATTCGTCATGTCGATACCGTTTGTATTTCCAGCTACGATCACGACAACCAGCGCGAGCTTAAA
GTGCTGAAACGCGCAGAAGGCGATGGCGAAGGCTTCATCGTTATTGATGACCTGGTGGATACCGGTGGTA
CTGCGGTTGCGATTCGTGAAATGTATCCAAAAGCGCACTTTGTCACCATCTTCGCAAAACCGGCTGGTCG
TCCGCTGGTTGATGACTATGTTGTTGATATCCCGCAAGATACCTGGATTGAACAGCCGTGGGATATGGGC
GTCGTATTCGTCCCGCCAATCTCCGGTCGCTAATCTTTTCAACGCCTGGCACTGCCGGGCGTTGTTCTTT
TTAACTTCAGGCGGGTTACAATAGTTTCCAGTAAGTATTCTGGAGGCTGCATCCATGACACAGGCAAACC
TGAGCGAAACCCTGTTCAAACCCCGCTTTAAACATCCTGAAACCTCGACGCTAGTCCGCCGCTTTAATCA
CGGCGCACAACCGCCTGTGCAGTCGGCCCTTGATGGTAAAACCATCCCTCACTGGTATCGCATGATTAAC
CGTCTGATGTGGATCTGGCGCGGCATTGACCCACGCGAAATCCTCGACGTCCAGGCACGTATTGTGATGA
GCGATGCCGAACGTACCGACGATGATTTATACGATACGGTGATTGGCTACCGTGGCGGCAACTGGATTTA
TGAGTGGGCCCCGGATCTTTGTGAAGGAACCTTACTTCTGTGGTGTGACATAATTGGACAAACTACCTAC
AGAGATTTAAAGCTCTAAGGTAAATATAAAATTTTTAAGTGTATAATGTGTTAAACTACTGATTCTAATT
GTTTGTGTATTTTAGATTCCAACCTATGGAACTGATGAATGGGAGCAGTGGTGGAATGCCTTTAATGAGG
AAAACCTGTTTTGCTCAGAAGAAATGCCATCTAGTGATGATGAGGCTACTGCTGACTCTCAACATTCTAC
TCCTCCAAAAAAGAAGAGAAAGGTAGAAGACCCCAAGGACTTTCCTTCAGAATTGCTAAGTTTTTTGAGT
CATGCTGTGTTTAGTAATAGAACTCTTGCTTGCTTTGCTATTTACACCACAAAGGAAAAAGCTGCACTGC
TATACAAGAAAATTATGGAAAAATATTCTGTAACCTTTATAAGTAGGCATAACAGTTATAATCATAACAT
ACTGTTTTTTCTTACTCCACACAGGCATAGAGTGTCTGCTATTAATAACTATGCTCAAAAATTGTGTACC
TTTAGCTTTTTAATTTGTAAAGGGGTTAATAAGGAATATTTGATGTATAGTGCCTTGACTAGAGATCATA
ATCAGCCATACCACATTTGTAGAGGTTTTACTTGCTTTAAAAAACCTCCCACACCTCCCCCTGAACCTGA
AACATAAAATGAATGCAATTGTTGTTGTTAACTTGTTTATTGCAGCTTATAATGGTTACAAATAAAGCAA
TAGCATCACAAATTTCACAAATAAAGCATTTTTTTCACTGCATTCTAGTTGTGGTTTGTCCAAACTCATC
AATGTATCTTATCATGTCTGGATCAACTGGATAACTCAAGCTAACCAAAATCATCCCAAACTTCCCACCC
CATACCCTATTACCACTGCCAATTACCTAGTGGTTTCATTTACTCTAAACCTGTGATTCCTCTGAATTAT
TTTCATTTTAAAGAAATTGTATTTGTTAAATATGTACTACAAACTTAGTAGTTGGAAGGGCTAATTCACT
CCCAAAGAAGACAAGATATCCTTGATCTGTGGATCTACCACACACAAGGCTACTTCCCTGATTAGCAGAA
CTACACACCAGGGCCAGGGGTCAGATATCCACTGACCTTTGGATGGTGCTACAAGCTAGTACCAGTTGAG
CCAGATAAGGTAGAAGAGGCCAATAAAGGAGAGAACACCAGCTTGTTACACCCTGTGAGCCTGCATGGGA
TGGATGACCCGGAGAGAGAAGTGTTAGAGTGGAGGTTTGACAGCCGCCTAGCATTTCATCACGTGGCCCG
AGAGCTGCATCCGGAGTACTTCAAGAACTGCTGATATCGAGCTTGCTACAAGGGACTTTCCGCTGGGGAC
TTTCCAGGGAGGCGTGGCCTGGGCGGGACTGGGGAGTGGCGAGCCCTCAGATCCTGCATATAAGCAGCTG
CTTTTTGCCTGTACTGGGTCTCTCTGGTTAGACCAGATCTGAGCCTGGGAGCTCTCTGGCTAACTAGGGA
ACCCACTGCTTAAGCCTCAATAAAGCTTGCCTTGAGTGCTTCAAGTAGTGTGTGCCCGTCTGTTGTGTGA
CTCTGGTAACTAGAGATCCCTCAGACCCTTTTAGTCAGTGTGGAAAATCTCTAGCAGTGGCGCCCGAACA
GGGACTTGAAAGCGAAAGGGAAACCAGAGGAGCTCTCTCGACGCAGGACTCGGCTTGCTGAAGCGCGCAC
GGCAAGAGGCGAGGGGCGGCGACTGGTGAGTACGCCAAAAATTTTGACTAGCGGAGGCTAGAAGGAGAGA
GATGGGTGCGAGAGCGTCAGTATTAAGCGGGGGAGAATTAGATCGCGATGGGAAAAAATTCGGTTAAGGC
CAGGGGGAAAGAAAAAATATAAATTAAAACATATAGTATGGGCAAGCAGGGAGCTAGAACGATTCGCAGT
TAATCCTGGCCTGTTAGAAACATCAGAAGGCTGTAGACAAATACTGGGACAGCTACAACCATCCCTTCAG
ACAGGATCAGAAGAACTTAGATCATTATATAATACAGTAGCAACCCTCTATTGTGTGCATCAAAGGATAG
AGATAAAAGACACCAAGGAAGCTTTAGACAAGATAGAGGAAGAGCAAAACAAAAGTAAGACCACCGCACA
GCAAGCGGCCGCTGATCTTCAGACCTGGAGGAGGAGATATGAGGGACAATTGGAGAAGTGAATTATATAA
ATATAAAGTAGTAAAAATTGAACCATTAGGAGTAGCACCCACCAAGGCAAAGAGAAGAGTGGTGCAGAGA
GAAAAAAGAGCAGTGGGAATAGGAGCTTTGTTCCTTGGGTTCTTGGGAGCAGCAGGAAGCACTATGGGCG
CAGCGTCAATGACGCTGACGGTACAGGCCAGACAATTATTGTCTGGTATAGTGCAGCAGCAGAACAATTT
GCTGAGGGCTATTGAGGCGCAACAGCATCTGTTGCAACTCACAGTCTGGGGCATCAAGCAGCTCCAGGCA
AGAATCCTGGCTGTGGAAAGATACCTAAAGGATCAACAGCTCCTGGGGATTTGGGGTTGCTCTGGAAAAC
TCATTTGCACCACTGCTGTGCCTTGGAATGCTAGTTGGAGTAATAAATCTCTGGAACAGATTTGGAATCA
CACGACCTGGATGGAGTGGGACAGAGAAATTAACAATTACACAAGCTTAATACACTCCTTAATTGAAGAA
TCGCAAAACCAGCAAGAAAAGAATGAACAAGAATTATTGGAATTAGATAAATGGGCAAGTTTGTGGAATT
GGTTTAACATAACAAATTGGCTGTGGTATATAAAATTATTCATAATGATAGTAGGAGGCTTGGTAGGTTT
AAGAATAGTTTTTGCTGTACTTTCTATAGTGAATAGAGTTAGGCAGGGATATTCACCATTATCGTTTCAG
ACCCACCTCCCAACCCCGAGGGGACCCGACAGGCCCGAAGGAATAGAAGAAGAAGGTGGAGAGAGAGACA
GAGACAGATCCATTCGATTAGTGAACGGATCTCGACGGTATCGATAAGCTTGGGAGTTCCGCGTTACATA
ACTTACGGTAAATGGCCCGCCTGGCTGACCGCCCAACGACCCCCGCCCATTGACGTCAATAATGACGTAT
GTTCCCATAGTAACGCCAATAGGGACTTTCCATTGACGTCAATGGGTGGAGTATTTACGGTAAACTGCCC
ACTTGGCAGTACATCAAGTGTATCATATGCCAAGTACGCCCCCTATTGACGTCAATGACGGTAAATGGCC
CGCCTGGCATTATGCCCAGTACATGACCTTACGGGACTTTCCTACTTGGCAGTACATCTACGTATTAGTC
ATCGCTATTACCATGGTGATGCGGTTTTGGCAGTACACCAATGGGCGTGGATAGCGGTTTGACTCACGGG
GATTTCCAAGTCTCCACCCCATTGACGTCAATGGGAGTTTGTTTTGGCACCAAAATCAACGGGACTTTCC
AAAATGTCGTAACAACTCCGCCCCATTGACGCAAATGGGCGGTAGGCGTGTACGGTGGGAGGTCTATATA
AGCAGAGCTCGTTTAGTGAACCGTCAGATCGCCTGGAGACGCCATCCACGCTGTTTTGACCTCCATAGAA
GACACCGACTCTAGCTAGAGGATCCGTCGCCACCATGGTGAGCAAGGGCGAGGAGCTGTTCACCGGGGTG
GTGCCCATCCTGGTCGAGCTGGACGGCGACGTAAACGGCCACAAGTTCAGCGTGTCCGGCGAGGGCGAGG
GCGATGCCACCTACGGCAAGCTGACCCTGAAGTTCATCTGCACCACCGGCAAGCTGCCCGTGCCCTGGCC
CACCCTCGTGACCACCCTGACCTACGGCGTGCAGTGCTTCAGCCGCTACCCCGACCACATGAAGCAGCAC
GACTTCTTCAAGTCCGCCATGCCCGAAGGCTACGTCCAGGAGCGCACCATCTTCTTCAAGGACGACGGCA
ACTACAAGACCCGCGCCGAGGTGAAGTTCGAGGGCGACACCCTGGTGAACCGCATCGAGCTGAAGGGCAT
CGACTTCAAGGAGGACGGCAACATCCTGGGGCACAAGCTGGAGTACAACTACAACAGCCACAACGTCTAT
ATCATGGCCGACAAGCAGAAGAACGGCATCAAGGTGAACTTCAAGATCCGCCACAACATCGAGGACGGCA
GCGTGCAGCTCGCCGACCACTACCAGCAGAACACCCCCATCGGCGACGGCCCCGTGCTGCTGCCCGACAA
CCACTACCTGAGCACCCAGTCCGCCCTGAGCAAAGACCCCAACGAGAAGCGCGATCACATGGTCCTGCTG
GAGTTCGTGACCGCCGCCGGGATCACTCTCGGCATGGACGAGCTGTACAAGTCCGGACTCAGATCCATGG
CTTCCTCCCCGTACGGAGCCCCGGGAACTCCCCGAATGAACCTGAGTTCGAATTTAGGTGGAATGGCCAC
AATCCCATCCATTCAACTTTTGGGACTTGAAATGTTGCTTCATTTCTTGTTGGGTCCAGAAGCCTTGAGT
TTTGCTAAGCAAAATAAACTTGTGCTGAGCTTAGAGCCATTGGAACATCCGTTAATCAGCAGCCCTTCCT
TTTTTTCCAAACATGCAAATACACTTATCACTGCTGTTCATGATAGCTTTGTTGCAGTTGGAAAAGATGC
CCCCGATGTGGTTGTCAGTGCTATCTGGAAGGAGCTAATTAGCTTGGTGAAGTCAGTTACTGAATCAGGT
AACAAAAAAGAGAAACCAGGTTCTGAAGTTTTGACTCTCTTATTAAAGTCTTTGGAAAGCATAGTAAAGT
CTGAAGTATTTCCTGTATCAAAAACGCTGGTCCTCATGGAAATTACAATTAAAGGACTTCCTCAGAAAGT
ATTAGGTTCACCAGCATATCAGGTTGCTAATATGGATATTCTTAATGGAACTCCAGCTTTGTTCTTAATT
CAATTAATTTTCAACAATTTCTTGGAATGTGGTGTATCAGATGAAAGGTTCTTTCTCAGTTTGGAATCAC
TTGTAGGCTGTGTTCTTTCTGGTCCAACTTCACCACTAGCTTTCAGTGACTCAGTTTTAAATGTTATTAA
TCAAAATGCAAAGCAGTTGGAAAATAAGGAGCATCTCTGGAAAATGTGGAGTGTTATAGTCACCCCATTA
ACTGAATTGATTAATCAGACCAATGAAGTAAATCAAGGTGATGCCTTAGAACATAATTTTAGTGCCATCT
ATGGTGCATTGACTTTACCAGTAAACCACATTTTTTCAGAACAGAGATTTCCAGTGGCCACCATGAAGAC
TTTGCTTAGAACTTGGTCAGAATTATATAGAGCATTTGCTCGTTGTGCTGCTTTGGTGGCAACAGCAGAA
GAGAACTTGTGCTGTGAGGAACTTTCTTCCAAGATAATGTCCAGTTTGGAAGATGAAGGCTTTTCTAATT
TGTTGTTCGTGGATAGAATTATTTATATTATTACTGTAATGGTTGATTGCATTGACTTCTCACCATATAA
TATTAAATATCAGCCCAAAGTTAAATCACCACAGAGACCTTCAGATTGGTCCAAAAAGAAGAATGAGCCC
CTAGGGAAATTGACTTCTTTATTTAAACTTATTGTGAAAGTGATCTATTCTTTCCACACACTGAGCTTCA
AGGAAGCACATTCTGATACCCTCTTCACTATTGGCAACTCAATCACCAGCATTATTTCCAGTGTACTTGG
GCATATTTCTTTGCCTTCTATGATCCGAAAAATATTTGCAACTTTAACAAGACCTCTGGCATTATTTTAT
GAAAACTCAAAGCTTGATGAAGTTCCTAAAGTATATAGTTGTCTGAACAACAAGTTAGAAAAGCTACTGG
GAGAAATTATTGCTTGTCTGCAATTCAGCTACACCGGAACTTATGATAGTGAACTTCTTGAACAACTCTC
CCCACTATTATGCATAATATTTCTGCACAAGAATAAACAGATTCGAAAACAGAGTGCTCAGTTCTGGAAT
GCCACTTTTGCCAAAGTGATGATGTTGGTTTATCCTGAAGAGTTAAAACCAGTACTAACACAAGCCAAAC
AAAAATTTCTGCTCCTGTTGCCTGGTTTGGAAACTGTTGAAATGATGGAGGAATCCAGTGGACCATATTC
TGATGGAACAGAAAATTCACAACTAAATGTGAAGATAAGTGGCATGGAGAGAAAATCAAATGGAAAAAGA
GATTCATTTTTGGCACAAACAAAGAATAAAAAAGAAAATATGAAACCAGCAGCCAAACTGAAACTTGAAT
CTTCGTCTTTAAAAGTAAAGGGTGAAATTCTTTTGGAAGAGGAAAAGTCTACTGACTTTGTGTTTATACC
TCCAGAAGGAAAAGATGCAAAGGAAAGAATATTAACTGATCATCAAAAAGAAGTTCTCAAAACAAAGCGG
TGTGATATTCCTGCCATGTATAATAATCTGGATGTTTCCCAAGATACCTTATTTACTCAGTATAGTCAGG
AAGAGCCTATGGAAATTCCTACTTTAACCAGAAAACCAAAGGAGGATTCTAAGATGATGATTACGGAGGA
GCAAATGGACAGTGACATTGTCATTCCTCAAGATGTCACGGAAGACTGTGGTATGGCTGAACATCTTGAA
AAGTCCTCCCTTTCGAATAATGAGTGTGGTTCTCTTGACAAAACCAGTCCAGAAATGTCAAACAGTAATA
ATGATGAAAGAAAAAAAGCTTTAATTTCATCAAGGAAAACATCAACTGAATGTGCATCTAGTACAGAAAA
TTCTTTCGTTGTCAGCAGTAGTTCAGTTTCTAATACCACTGTTGCTGGAACTCCCCCATACCCTACAAGT
CGGAGGCAAACCTTTATTACTTTGGAGAAGTTTGATGGTTCAGAAAATAGACCTTTTAGTCCATCCCCCT
TGAATAATATTTCATCAACTGTTACAGTGAAAAATAACCAGGAAACCATGATTAAAACAGATTTTCTACC
AAAAGCAAAGCAAAGAGAAGGGACTTTTTCAAAATCTGATTCTGAAAAAATAGTGAATGGAACTAAGAGA
TCAAGCCGGAGAGCTGGTAAAGCTGAACAAACAGGGAATAAAAGGTCTAAGCCCTTAATGAGATCTGAGC
CGGAGAAAAATACTGAGGAATCTGTTGAAGGCATTGTAGTCTTAGAAAATAACCCACCTGGTTTGCTTAA
TCAAACAGAATGTGTGTCAGATAATCAGGTTCATCTTTCTGAATCTACAATGGAGCATGACAATACAAAG
CTTAAAGCAGCAACAATGGAAAATGCTGTATTATTGGAAACTAATACTGTAGAGGAGAAAAATGTAGAAA
TTAATTTGGAATCCAAAGAGAATACACCCCCAGTAGTAATATCAGCAGATCAAATGGTAAATGAGGATAG
TCAGGTTCAGATAACTCCAAATCAGAAAACCCTTAGACGGTCTTCAAGGCGACGTTCAGAAGTAGTAGAG
TCTACCACTGAAAGCCAAGATAAGGAAAATAGTCATCAAAAAAAGGAACGACGTAAGGAAGAAGAAAAAC
CTCTTCAGAAGAGTCCATTGCATATAAAAGATGATGTGTTACCTAAACAAAAACTGATTGCTGAACAAAC
TCTACAGGAGAATTTAATTGAGAAAGGAAGTAATTTACATGAGAAGACTCTTGGGGAAACTAGTGCTAAT
GCAGAAACTGAACAAAATAAAAAAAAGGCAGACCCTGAGAACATTAAGTCTGAGGGGGATGGTACCCAGG
ACATTGTAGATAAGTCCTCTGAGAAACTAGTCAGAGGCCGAACACGGTATCAAACTAGAAGAGCATCTCA
GGGTTTGCTTTCCAGCATTGAAAACTCAGAATCTGATAGTTCGGAGGCAAAAGAAGAAGGTTCTAGGAAG
AAGAGATCTGGAAAATGGAAAAACAAAAGCAATGAAAGTGTTGACATTCAAGATCAAGAAGAGAAAGTGG
TGAAACAGGAATGTATAAAAGCTGAAAATCAGTCACATGATTATAAAGCAACTTCTGAAGAAGATGTAAG
CATAAAATCTCCGATTTGCGAAAAACAAGATGAAAGTAATACTGTAATATGTCAGGATTCTACAGTAACT
TCAGATTTGTTGCAAGTTCCTGATGATTTACCAAATGTGTGTGAGGAAAAAAATGAAACTAGCAAATATG
CAGAATATTCCTTTACAAGTCTACCTGTGCCAGAATCAAATCTAAGGACTAGAAATGCCATTAAGAGATT
ACATAAGCGAGACTCTTTTGATAATTGTAGTTTGGGAGAATCCTCAAAAATAGGGATATCAGATATTTCT
TCGCTTTCAGAAAAAACTTTTCAAACACTTGAATGCCAACACAAGAGAAGTAGGAGGGTGAGGAGATCTA
AAGGTTGTGATTGCTGTGGGGAAAAATCACAACCTCAGGAAAAGTCACTCATTGGGTTAAAGAATACAGA
AAATAATGACGTAGAGATTAGTGAAACAAAAAAGGCAGATGTGCAAGCACCTGTAAGCCCATCAGAAACT
TCTCAAGCTAATCCATATTCTGAAGGACAATTTTTAGATGAACATCATAGTGTGAATTTTCATTTGGGTC
TCAAAGAGGATAATGATACTATTAATGATTCATTAATTGTTTCTGAAACCAAATCAAAAGAAAACACTAT
GCAAGAATCTCTTCCTTCTGGAATAGTAAACTTTAGAGAGGAAATTTGTGATATGGATTCTAGTGAAGCA
ATGTCTCTTGAAAGCCAGGAGTCACCTAATGAAAATTTTAAAACTGTTGGCCCGTGTTTAGGAGACTCGA
AAAATGTTTCACAGGAATCTTTGGAGACAAAAGAAGAAAAACCAGAAGAAACCCCAAAAATGGAACTGAG
TCTAGAGAATGTTACTGTTGAAGGAAATGCATGTAAAGTAACAGAATCCAATCTAGAGAAAGCAAAAACT
ATGGAATTGAATGTAGGAAATGAAGCTAGCTTTCATGGACAAGAGAGAACCAAAACTGGTATTTCTGAAG
AAGCAGCAATAGAAGAAAATAAAAGAAATGATGACTCTGAAGCAGACACAGCTAAACTGAATGCCAAAGA
AGTAGCAACTGAGGAATTTAATTCAGATATTAGTCTTTCTGATAATACTACACCTGTAAAATTGAATGCT
CAAACTGAGATTTCTGAACAAACAGCAGCTGGGGAACTAGATGGAGGAAATGATGTATCTGATCTACACT
CATCTGAAGAAACGAATACCAAAATGAAAAATTATGAAGAAATGATGATCGGCGAGGCAATGGCTGAAAC
TGGCCATGATGGTGAAACAGAGAATGAGGGCATAACTACCAAAACCTCAAAGCCTGATGAAGCTGAAACA
AACATGTTGACTGCAGAAATGGACAACTTTGTTTGTGACACAGTTGAAATGAGCACTGAAGAAGGAATCA
TTGACGCTAATAAAACTGAAACAAATACTGAGTATAGTAAATCTGAAGAAAAATTAGATAACAATCAAAT
GGTAATGGAAAGTGATATTTTACAGGAAGATCACCATACTTCACAGAAAGTGGAGGAACCATCACAGTGT
CTGGCATCTGGAACAGCTATCTCTGAGCTAATAATAGAAGACAATAATGCATCTCCTCAAAAACTAAGGG
AACTTGATCCTTCACTTGTGTCAGCAAATGACAGTCCTAGTGGCATGCAGACACGCTGTGTCTGGTCTCC
TTTGGCTTCTCCGTCTACGAGCATTTTAAAGAGAGGACTAAAAAGATCCCAAGAAGATGAAATCTCATCA
CCTGTTAATAAGGTTCGCCGTGTCTCCTTTGCAGATCCAATATACCAAGCAGGATTGGCAGATGACATTG
ATAGACGGTGCTCTATTGTTAGGTCCCATTCTTCCAATAGTTCTCCCATAGGAAAAAGTGTTAAAACTTC
TCCTACTACACAATCTAAGCATAATACCACTTCAGCCAAAGGATTTCTGTCCCCAGGATCACGTAGCCCT
AAATTTAAGAGCTCAAAGAAGTGTTTAATTTCAGAAATGGCCAAAGAATCCATACCATGCCCAACAGAAA
GTGTTTACCCACCATTGGTGAACTGTGTGGCACCAGTTGACATCATTTTACCTCAGATTACATCAAACAT
GTGGGCAAGAGGCCTGGGACAACTCATTAGAGCTAAGAATATAAAAACTATTGGTGATTTGAGTACTCTT
ACAGCATCTGAAATAAAAACTCTTCCTATCCGTTCTCCAAAAGTGTCCAATGTAAAAAAGGCTCTCAGAA
TATATCATGAGCAGCAGGTGAAGACTCGTGGACTAGAAGAGATTCCAGTTTTTGATATTTCTGAAAAAAC
AGTAAATGGAATAGAAAATAAATCTTTGTCACCTGATGAAGAAAGACTTGTCTCAGATATAATTGATCCT
GTTGCTTTAGAAATTCCATTATCCAAAAACCTTGTGGCACAGATTAGTGCTCTTGCTCTTCAGCTGGATT
CAGAAGATCTTCATAATTATTCAGGAAGCCAACTATTTGAAATGCACGAGAAACTAAGTTGTATGGCAAA
CTCTGTAATAAAAAATCTACAGTCACGTTGGAGATCACCATCCCATGAAAATTCTATTTAGCTCGAGCGG
GATCAATTCCGCCCCCCCCCTAACGTTACTGGCCGAAGCCGCTTGGAATAAGGCCGGTGTGCGTTTGTCT
ATATGTTATTTTCCACCATATTGCCGTCTTTTGGCAATGTGAGGGCCCGGAAACCTGGCCCTGTCTTCTT
GACGAGCATTCCTAGGGGTCTTTCCCCTCTCGCCAAAGGAATGCAAGGTCTGTTGAATGTCGTGAAGGAA
GCAGTTCCTCTGGAAGCTTCTTGAAGACAAACAACGTCTGTAGCGACCCTTTGCAGGCAGCGGAACCCCC
CACCTGGCGACAGGTGCCTCTGCGGCCAAAAGCCACGTGTATAAGATACACCTGCAAAGGCGGCACAACC
CCAGTGCCACGTTGTGAGTTGGATAGTTGTGGAAAGAGTCAAATGGCTCTCCTCAAGCGTATTCAACAAG
GGGCTGAAGGATGCCCAGAAGGTACCCCATTGTATGGGATCTGATCTGGGGCCTCGGTGCACATGCTTTA
CATGTGTTTAGTCGAGGTTAAAAAAACGTCTAGGCCCCCCGAACCACGGGGACGTGGTTTTCCTTTGAAA
AACACGATAATACCATGAAAAAGCCTGAACTCACCGCGACGTCTGTCGAGAAGTTTCTGATCGAAAAGTT
CGACAGCGTCTCCGACCTGATGCAGCTCTCGGAGGGCGAAGAATCTCGTGCTTTCAGCTTCGATGTAGGA
GGGCGTGGATATGTCCTGCGGGTAAATAGCTGCGCCGATGGTTTCTACAAAGATCGTTATGTTTATCGGC
ACTTTGCATCGGCCGCGCTCCCGATTCCGGAAGTGCTTGACATTGGGGAATTCAGCGAGAGCCTGACCTA
TTGCATCTCCCGCCGTGCACAGGGTGTCACGTTGCAAGACCTGCCTGAAACCGAACTGCCCGCTGTTCTG
CAGCCGGTCGCGGAGGCCATGGATGCGATCGCTGCGGCCGATCTTAGCCAGACGAGCGGGTTCGGCCCAT
TCGGACCGCAAGGAATCGGTCAATACACTACATGGCGTGATTTCATATGCGCGATTGCTGATCCCCATGT
GTATCACTGGCAAACTGTGATGGACGACACCGTCAGTGCGTCCGTCGCGCAGGCTCTCGATGAGCTGATG
CTTTGGGCCGAGGACTGCCCCGAAGTCCGGCACCTCGTGCACGCGGATTTCGGCTCCAACAATGTCCTGA
CGGACAATGGCCGCATAACAGCGGTCATTGACTGGAGCGAGGCGATGTTCGGGGATTCCCAATACGAGGT
CGCCAACATCTTCTTCTGGAGGCCGTGGTTGGCTTGTATGGAGCAGCAGACGCGCTACTTCGAGCGGAGG
CATCCGGAGCTTGCAGGATCGCCGCGGCTCCGGGCGTATATGCTCCGCATTGGTCTTGACCAACTCTATC
AGAGCTTGGTTGACGGCAATTTCGATGATGCAGCTTGGGCGCAGGGTCGATGCGACGCAATCGTCCGATC
CGGAGCCGGGACTGTCGGGCGTACACAAATCGCCCGCAGAAGCGCGGCCGTCTGGACCGATGGCTGTGTA
GAAGTACTCGCCGATAGTGGAAACCGACGCCCCAGCACTCGTCCGAGGGCAAAGGAATAGGTCGAGCTCA
AGCTTCGAATTCGATAATCAACCTCTGGATTACAAAATTTGTGAAAGATTGACTGGTATTCTTAACTATG
TTGCTCCTTTTACGCTATGTGGATACGCTGCTTTAATGCCTTTGTATCATGCTATTGCTTCCCGTATGGC
TTTCATTTTCTCCTCCTTGTATAAATCCTGGTTGCTGTCTCTTTATGAGGAGTTGTGGCCCGTTGTCAGG
CAACGTGGCGTGGTGTGCACTGTGTTTGCTGACGCAACCCCCACTGGTTGGGGCATTGCCACCACCTGTC
AGCTCCTTTCCGGGACTTTCGCTTTCCCCCTCCCTATTGCCACGGCGGAACTCATCGCCGCCTGCCTTGC
CCGCTGCTGGACAGGGGCTCGGCTGTTGGGCACTGACAATTCCGTGGTGTTGTCGGGGAAGCTGACGTCC
TTTCCATGGCTGCTCGCCTGTGTTGCCACCTGGATTCTGCGCGGGACGTCCTTCTGCTACGTCCCTTCGG
CCCTCAATCCAGCGGACCTTCCTTCCCGCGGCCTGCTGCCGGCTCTGCGGCCTCTTCCGCGTCTTCGCCT
TCGCCCTCAGACGAGTCGGATCTCCCTTTGGGCCGCCTCCCCGCATCGGGAATTCGAGCTCGGTACCTTT
AAGACCAATGACTTACAAGGCAGC
