>Addgene plasmid #23135 | pHR'CMVGFP_hRIF1(406-2446)IREShygro | addgene partial sequence | sequence record 29037 | 23135 wit EGFP-C
GAGCTGTACAAGTCCGGACTCAGATCCATGGCTTCCTCCCCGTACGGAGCCCCGGGAACTCCCCGAATGA
ACCTGAGTTCGAATTTAGGTGGAATGGCCACAATCCCATCCATTCAACTTTTGGGACTTGAAATGTTGCT
TCATTTCTTGTTGGGTCCAGAAGCCTTGAGTTTTGCTAAGCAAAATAAACTTGTGCTGAGCTTAGAGCCA
TTGGAACATCCGTTAATCAGCAGCCCTTCCTTTTTTTCCAAACATGCAAATACACTTATCACTGCTGTTC
ATGATAGCTTTGTTGCAGTTGGAAAAGATGCCCCCGATGTGGTTGTCAGTGCTATCTGGAAGGAGCTAAT
TAGCTTGGTGAAGTCAGTTACTGAATCAGGTAACAAAAAAGAGAAACCAGGTTCTGAAGTTTTGACTCTC
TTATTAAAGTCTTTGGAAAGCATAGTAAAGTCTGAAGTATTTCCTGTATCAAAAACGCTGGTCCTCATGG
AAATTACAATTAAAGGACTTCCTCAGAAAGTATTAGGTTCACCAGCATATCAGGTTGCTAATATGGATAT
TCTTAATGGAACTCCAGCTTTGTTCTTAATTCAATTAATTTTCAACAATTTCTTGGAATGTGGTGTATCA
GATGAAAGGTTCTTTCTCAGTTTGGAATCACTTGTAGGCTGTGTTCTTTCTGGTCCAACTTCACCACTAG
CTTTCAGTGACT
